LOCUS       Exported 7614 bp ds-DNA circular SYN 13-MAY-2021
DEFINITION  Human expression plasmid for SpCas9 Cluster 3 variant:
            CMV-T7-hSpCas9-Cluster3(T657A, G658A, W659A,
            R661A)-NLS(SV40)-3xFLAG.
ACCESSION   .
VERSION     .
KEYWORDS    MMW3645 - human expression plasmid for SpCas9 Cluster 3
SOURCE      synthetic DNA construct
  ORGANISM  synthetic DNA construct
REFERENCE   1 (bases 1 to 7614)
  AUTHORS   Chen JS, Dagdas YS, Kleinstiver BP, Welch MM, Sousa AA, Harrington
            LB, Sternberg SH, Joung JK, Yildiz A, Doudna JA
  TITLE     Enhanced proofreading governs CRISPR-Cas9 targeting accuracy.
  JOURNAL   Nature. 2017 Sep 20. doi: 10.1038/nature24268.
  PUBMED    28931002
REFERENCE   2 (bases 1 to 7614)
  AUTHORS   .
  TITLE     Direct Submission
  JOURNAL   Exported May 13, 2021 from SnapGene Server 1.1.58
            http://www.snapgene.com
FEATURES             Location/Qualifiers
     source          1..7614
                     /organism="synthetic DNA construct"
                     /mol_type="other DNA"
     promoter        132..335
                     /label=CMV promoter
                     /note="human cytomegalovirus (CMV) immediate early
                     promoter"
     primer_bind     286..306
                     /label=CMV-F
                     /note="Human CMV immediate early promoter, forward primer"
     primer_bind     377..396
                     /label=T7
                     /note="T7 promoter, forward primer"
     promoter        377..395
                     /label=T7 promoter
                     /note="promoter for bacteriophage T7 RNA polymerase"
     regulatory      403..412
                     /regulatory_class="other"
                     /note="vertebrate consensus sequence for strong initiation
                     of translation (Kozak, 1987)"
     CDS             409..2127
                     /codon_start=1
                     /product="N-terminal portion of Streptococcus pyogenes Cas9
                     (Zetsche et al., 2015)"
                     /label=Cas9(N)
                     /translation="MDKKYSIGLDIGTNSVGWAVITDEYKVPSKKFKVLGNTDRHSIKK
                     NLIGALLFDSGETAEATRLKRTARRRYTRRKNRICYLQEIFSNEMAKVDDSFFHRLEES
                     FLVEEDKKHERHPIFGNIVDEVAYHEKYPTIYHLRKKLVDSTDKADLRLIYLALAHMIK
                     FRGHFLIEGDLNPDNSDVDKLFIQLVQTYNQLFEENPINASGVDAKAILSARLSKSRRL
                     ENLIAQLPGEKKNGLFGNLIALSLGLTPNFKSNFDLAEDAKLQLSKDTYDDDLDNLLAQ
                     IGDQYADLFLAAKNLSDAILLSDILRVNTEITKAPLSASMIKRYDEHHQDLTLLKALVR
                     QQLPEKYKEIFFDQSKNGYAGYIDGGASQEEFYKFIKPILEKMDGTEELLVKLNREDLL
                     RKQRTFDNGSIPHQIHLGELHAILRRQEDFYPFLKDNREKIEKILTFRIPYYVGPLARG
                     NSRFAWMTRKSEETITPWNFEEVVDKGASAQSFIERMTNFDKNLPNEKVLPKHSLLYEY
                     FTVYNELTKVKYVTEGMRKPAFLSGEQKKAIVDLLFKTNRKVTVKQLKEDYFKKIE"
     CDS             4519..4539
                     /codon_start=1
                     /product="nuclear localization signal of SV40 (simian virus
                     40) large T antigen"
                     /label=SV40 NLS
                     /translation="PKKKRKV"
     CDS             4546..4611
                     /codon_start=1
                     /product="three tandem FLAG(R) epitope tags, followed by an
                     enterokinase cleavage site"
                     /label=3xFLAG
                     /translation="DYKDHDGDYKDHDIDYKDDDDK"
     CDS             4629..4646
                     /codon_start=1
                     /product="6xHis affinity tag"
                     /label=6xHis
                     /translation="HHHHHH"
     primer_bind     complement(4669..4686)
                     /label=BGH-rev
                     /note="Bovine growth hormone terminator, reverse primer.
                     Also called BGH reverse"
     polyA_signal    4675..4899
                     /label=bGH poly(A) signal
                     /note="bovine growth hormone polyadenylation signal"
     primer_bind     complement(4970..4986)
                     /label=M13 rev
                     /note="common sequencing primer, one of multiple similar
                     variants"
     primer_bind     complement(4970..4986)
                     /label=M13 Reverse
                     /note="In lacZ gene. Also called M13-rev"
     primer_bind     complement(4983..5005)
                     /label=M13/pUC Reverse
                     /note="In lacZ gene"
     protein_bind    4994..5010
                     /label=lac operator
                     /bound_moiety="lac repressor encoded by lacI"
                     /note="The lac repressor binds to the lac operator to
                     inhibit transcription in E. coli. This inhibition can be
                     relieved by adding lactose or
                     isopropyl-beta-D-thiogalactopyranoside (IPTG)."
     promoter        complement(5018..5048)
                     /label=lac promoter
                     /note="promoter for the E. coli lac operon"
     protein_bind    5063..5084
                     /label=CAP binding site
                     /bound_moiety="E. coli catabolite activator protein"
                     /note="CAP binding activates transcription in the presence
                     of cAMP."
     primer_bind     complement(5201..5218)
                     /label=L4440
                     /note="L4440 vector, forward primer"
     rep_origin      complement(5372..5960)
                     /direction=LEFT
                     /label=ori
                     /note="high-copy-number ColE1/pMB1/pBR322/pUC origin of
                     replication"
     primer_bind     complement(5452..5471)
                     /label=pBR322ori-F
                     /note="pBR322 origin, forward primer"
     CDS             complement(6131..6991)
                     /codon_start=1
                     /gene="bla"
                     /product="beta-lactamase"
                     /label=AmpR
                     /note="confers resistance to ampicillin, carbenicillin, and
                     related antibiotics"
                     /translation="MSIQHFRVALIPFFAAFCLPVFAHPETLVKVKDAEDQLGARVGYI
                     ELDLNSGKILESFRPEERFPMMSTFKVLLCGAVLSRIDAGQEQLGRRIHYSQNDLVEYS
                     PVTEKHLTDGMTVRELCSAAITMSDNTAANLLLTTIGGPKELTAFLHNMGDHVTRLDRW
                     EPELNEAIPNDERDTTMPVAMATTLRKLLTGELLTLASRQQLIDWMEADKVAGPLLRSA
                     LPAGWFIADKSGAGERGSRGIIAALGPDGKPSRIVVIYTTGSQATMDERNRQIAEIGAS
                     LIKHW"
     primer_bind     6754..6773
                     /label=Amp-R
                     /note="Ampicillin resistance gene, reverse primer"
     promoter        complement(6992..7096)
                     /gene="bla"
                     /label=AmpR promoter
     primer_bind     complement(7175..7194)
                     /label=pRS-marker
                     /note="pRS vectors, use to sequence yeast selectable
                     marker"
     enhancer        7366..131
                     /label=CMV enhancer
                     /note="human cytomegalovirus immediate early enhancer"
ORIGIN
        1 atatgccaag tacgccccct attgacgtca atgacggtaa atggcccgcc tggcattatg
       61 cccagtacat gaccttatgg gactttccta cttggcagta catctacgta ttagtcatcg
      121 ctattaccat ggtgatgcgg ttttggcagt acatcaatgg gcgtggatag cggtttgact
      181 cacggggatt tccaagtctc caccccattg acgtcaatgg gagtttgttt tggcaccaaa
      241 atcaacggga ctttccaaaa tgtcgtaaca actccgcccc attgacgcaa atgggcggta
      301 ggcgtgtacg gtgggaggtc tatataagca gagctggttt agtgaaccgt cagatccgct
      361 agagatccgc ggccgctaat acgactcact atagggagag ccgccaccat ggataaaaag
      421 tattctattg gtttagacat cggcactaat tccgttggat gggctgtcat aaccgatgaa
      481 tacaaagtac cttcaaagaa atttaaggtg ttggggaaca cagaccgtca ttcgattaaa
      541 aagaatctta tcggtgccct cctattcgat agtggcgaaa cggcagaggc gactcgcctg
      601 aaacgaaccg ctcggagaag gtatacacgt cgcaagaacc gaatatgtta cttacaagaa
      661 atttttagca atgagatggc caaagttgac gattctttct ttcaccgttt ggaagagtcc
      721 ttccttgtcg aagaggacaa gaaacatgaa cggcacccca tctttggaaa catagtagat
      781 gaggtggcat atcatgaaaa gtacccaacg atttatcacc tcagaaaaaa gctagttgac
      841 tcaactgata aagcggacct gaggttaatc tacttggctc ttgcccatat gataaagttc
      901 cgtgggcact ttctcattga gggtgatcta aatccggaca actcggatgt cgacaaactg
      961 ttcatccagt tagtacaaac ctataatcag ttgtttgaag agaaccctat aaatgcaagt
     1021 ggcgtggatg cgaaggctat tcttagcgcc cgcctctcta aatcccgacg gctagaaaac
     1081 ctgatcgcac aattacccgg agagaagaaa aatgggttgt tcggtaacct tatagcgctc
     1141 tcactaggcc tgacaccaaa ttttaagtcg aacttcgact tagctgaaga tgccaaattg
     1201 cagcttagta aggacacgta cgatgacgat ctcgacaatc tactggcaca aattggagat
     1261 cagtatgcgg acttattttt ggctgccaaa aaccttagcg atgcaatcct cctatctgac
     1321 atactgagag ttaatactga gattaccaag gcgccgttat ccgcttcaat gatcaaaagg
     1381 tacgatgaac atcaccaaga cttgacactt ctcaaggccc tagtccgtca gcaactgcct
     1441 gagaaatata aggaaatatt ctttgatcag tcgaaaaacg ggtacgcagg ttatattgac
     1501 ggcggagcga gtcaagagga attctacaag tttatcaaac ccatattaga gaagatggat
     1561 gggacggaag agttgcttgt aaaactcaat cgcgaagatc tactgcgaaa gcagcggact
     1621 ttcgacaacg gtagcattcc acatcaaatc cacttaggcg aattgcatgc tatacttaga
     1681 aggcaggagg atttttatcc gttcctcaaa gacaatcgtg aaaagattga gaaaatccta
     1741 acctttcgca taccttacta tgtgggaccc ctggcccgag ggaactctcg gttcgcatgg
     1801 atgacaagaa agtccgaaga aacgattact ccatggaatt ttgaggaagt tgtcgataaa
     1861 ggtgcgtcag ctcaatcgtt catcgagagg atgaccaact ttgacaagaa tttaccgaac
     1921 gaaaaagtat tgcctaagca cagtttactt tacgagtatt tcacagtgta caatgaactc
     1981 acgaaagtta agtatgtcac tgagggcatg cgtaaacccg cctttctaag cggagaacag
     2041 aagaaagcaa tagtagatct gttattcaag accaaccgca aagtgacagt taagcaattg
     2101 aaagaggact actttaagaa aattgaatgc ttcgattctg tcgagatctc cggggtagaa
     2161 gatcgattta atgcgtcact tggtacgtat catgacctcc taaagataat taaagataag
     2221 gacttcctgg ataacgaaga gaatgaagat atcttagaag atatagtgtt gactcttacc
     2281 ctctttgaag atcgggaaat gattgaggaa agactaaaaa catacgctca cctgttcgac
     2341 gataaggtta tgaaacagtt aaagaggcgt cgctatgcag ccgctggagc cttgtcgcgg
     2401 aaacttatca acgggataag agacaagcaa agtggtaaaa ctattctcga ttttctaaag
     2461 agcgacggct tcgccaatag gaactttatg cagctgatcc atgatgactc tttaaccttc
     2521 aaagaggata tacaaaaggc acaggtttcc ggacaagggg actcattgca cgaacatatt
     2581 gcgaatcttg ctggttcgcc agccatcaaa aagggcatac tccagacagt caaagtagtg
     2641 gatgagctag ttaaggtcat gggacgtcac aaaccggaaa acattgtaat cgagatggca
     2701 cgcgaaaatc aaacgactca gaaggggcaa aaaaacagtc gagagcggat gaagagaata
     2761 gaagagggta ttaaagaact gggcagccag atcttaaagg agcatcctgt ggaaaatacc
     2821 caattgcaga acgagaaact ttacctctat tacctacaaa atggaaggga catgtatgtt
     2881 gatcaggaac tggacataaa ccgtttatct gattacgacg tcgatcacat tgtaccccaa
     2941 tcctttttga aggacgattc aatcgacaat aaagtgctta cacgctcgga taagaaccga
     3001 gggaaaagtg acaatgttcc aagcgaggaa gtcgtaaaga aaatgaagaa ctattggcgg
     3061 cagctcctaa atgcgaaact gataacgcaa agaaagttcg ataacttaac taaagctgag
     3121 aggggtggct tgtctgaact tgacaaggcc ggatttatta aacgtcagct cgtggaaacc
     3181 cgccaaatca caaagcatgt tgcacagata ctagattccc gaatgaatac gaaatacgac
     3241 gagaacgata agctgattcg ggaagtcaaa gtaatcactt taaagtcaaa attggtgtcg
     3301 gacttcagaa aggattttca attctataaa gttagggaga taaataacta ccaccatgcg
     3361 cacgacgctt atcttaatgc cgtcgtaggg accgcactca ttaagaaata cccgaagcta
     3421 gaaagtgagt ttgtgtatgg tgattacaaa gtttatgacg tccgtaagat gatcgcgaaa
     3481 agcgaacagg agataggcaa ggctacagcc aaatacttct tttattctaa cattatgaat
     3541 ttctttaaga cggaaatcac tctggcaaac ggagagatac gcaaacgacc tttaattgaa
     3601 accaatgggg agacaggtga aatcgtatgg gataagggcc gggacttcgc gacggtgaga
     3661 aaagttttgt ccatgcccca agtcaacata gtaaagaaaa ctgaggtgca gaccggaggg
     3721 ttttcaaagg aatcgattct tccaaaaagg aatagtgata agctcatcgc tcgtaaaaag
     3781 gactgggacc cgaaaaagta cggtggcttc gatagcccta cagttgccta ttctgtccta
     3841 gtagtggcaa aagttgagaa gggaaaatcc aagaaactga agtcagtcaa agaattattg
     3901 gggataacga ttatggagcg ctcgtctttt gaaaagaacc ccatcgactt ccttgaggcg
     3961 aaaggttaca aggaagtaaa aaaggatctc ataattaaac taccaaagta tagtctgttt
     4021 gagttagaaa atggccgaaa acggatgttg gctagcgccg gagagcttca aaaggggaac
     4081 gaactcgcac taccgtctaa atacgtgaat ttcctgtatt tagcgtccca ttacgagaag
     4141 ttgaaaggtt cacctgaaga taacgaacag aagcaacttt ttgttgagca gcacaaacat
     4201 tatctcgacg aaatcataga gcaaatttcg gaattcagta agagagtcat cctagctgat
     4261 gccaatctgg acaaagtatt aagcgcatac aacaagcaca gggataaacc catacgtgag
     4321 caggcggaaa atattatcca tttgtttact cttaccaacc tcggcgctcc agccgcattc
     4381 aagtattttg acacaacgat agatcgcaaa cgatacactt ctaccaagga ggtgctagac
     4441 gcgacactga ttcaccaatc catcacggga ttatatgaaa ctcggataga tttgtcacag
     4501 cttgggggtg acggatcccc caagaagaag aggaaagtct cgagcgacta caaagaccat
     4561 gacggtgatt ataaagatca tgacatcgat tacaaggatg acgatgacaa ggctgcagga
     4621 tgaccggtca tcatcaccat caccattgag tttaaacccg ctgatcagcc tcgactgtgc
     4681 cttctagttg ccagccatct gttgtttgcc cctcccccgt gccttccttg accctggaag
     4741 gtgccactcc cactgtcctt tcctaataaa atgaggaaat tgcatcgcat tgtctgagta
     4801 ggtgtcattc tattctgggg ggtggggtgg ggcaggacag caagggggag gattgggaag
     4861 acaatagcag gcatgctggg gatgcggtgg gctctatggc ttctgaggcg gaaagaacca
     4921 gctggggctc gataccgtcg acctctagct agagcttggc gtaatcatgg tcatagctgt
     4981 ttcctgtgtg aaattgttat ccgctcacaa ttccacacaa catacgagcc ggaagcataa
     5041 agtgtaaagc ctagggtgcc taatgagtga gctaactcac attaattgcg ttgcgctcac
     5101 tgcccgcttt ccagtcggga aacctgtcgt gccagctgca ttaatgaatc ggccaacgcg
     5161 cggggagagg cggtttgcgt attgggcgct cttccgcttc ctcgctcact gactcgctgc
     5221 gctcggtcgt tcggctgcgg cgagcggtat cagctcactc aaaggcggta atacggttat
     5281 ccacagaatc aggggataac gcaggaaaga acatgtgagc aaaaggccag caaaaggcca
     5341 ggaaccgtaa aaaggccgcg ttgctggcgt ttttccatag gctccgcccc cctgacgagc
     5401 atcacaaaaa tcgacgctca agtcagaggt ggcgaaaccc gacaggacta taaagatacc
     5461 aggcgtttcc ccctggaagc tccctcgtgc gctctcctgt tccgaccctg ccgcttaccg
     5521 gatacctgtc cgcctttctc ccttcgggaa gcgtggcgct ttctcatagc tcacgctgta
     5581 ggtatctcag ttcggtgtag gtcgttcgct ccaagctggg ctgtgtgcac gaaccccccg
     5641 ttcagcccga ccgctgcgcc ttatccggta actatcgtct tgagtccaac ccggtaagac
     5701 acgacttatc gccactggca gcagccactg gtaacaggat tagcagagcg aggtatgtag
     5761 gcggtgctac agagttcttg aagtggtggc ctaactacgg ctacactaga agaacagtat
     5821 ttggtatctg cgctctgctg aagccagtta ccttcggaaa aagagttggt agctcttgat
     5881 ccggcaaaca aaccaccgct ggtagcggtg gtttttttgt ttgcaagcag cagattacgc
     5941 gcagaaaaaa aggatctcaa gaagatcctt tgatcttttc tacggggtct gacgctcagt
     6001 ggaacgaaaa ctcacgttaa gggattttgg tcatgagatt atcaaaaagg atcttcacct
     6061 agatcctttt aaattaaaaa tgaagtttta aatcaatcta aagtatatat gagtaaactt
     6121 ggtctgacag ttaccaatgc ttaatcagtg aggcacctat ctcagcgatc tgtctatttc
     6181 gttcatccat agttgcctga ctccccgtcg tgtagataac tacgatacgg gagggcttac
     6241 catctggccc cagtgctgca atgataccgc gagacccacg ctcaccggct ccagatttat
     6301 cagcaataaa ccagccagcc ggaagggccg agcgcagaag tggtcctgca actttatccg
     6361 cctccatcca gtctattaat tgttgccggg aagctagagt aagtagttcg ccagttaata
     6421 gtttgcgcaa cgttgttgcc attgctacag gcatcgtggt gtcacgctcg tcgtttggta
     6481 tggcttcatt cagctccggt tcccaacgat caaggcgagt tacatgatcc cccatgttgt
     6541 gcaaaaaagc ggttagctcc ttcggtcctc cgatcgttgt cagaagtaag ttggccgcag
     6601 tgttatcact catggttatg gcagcactgc ataattctct tactgtcatg ccatccgtaa
     6661 gatgcttttc tgtgactggt gagtactcaa ccaagtcatt ctgagaatag tgtatgcggc
     6721 gaccgagttg ctcttgcccg gcgtcaatac gggataatac cgcgccacat agcagaactt
     6781 taaaagtgct catcattgga aaacgttctt cggggcgaaa actctcaagg atcttaccgc
     6841 tgttgagatc cagttcgatg taacccactc gtgcacccaa ctgatcttca gcatctttta
     6901 ctttcaccag cgtttctggg tgagcaaaaa caggaaggca aaatgccgca aaaaagggaa
     6961 taagggcgac acggaaatgt tgaatactca tactcttcct ttttcaatat tattgaagca
     7021 tttatcaggg ttattgtctc atgagcggat acatatttga atgtatttag aaaaataaac
     7081 aaataggggt tccgcgcaca tttccccgaa aagtgccacc tgacgtcgac ggatcgggag
     7141 atcgatctcc cgatccccta gggtcgactc tcagtacaat ctgctctgat gccgcatagt
     7201 taagccagta tctgctccct gcttgtgtgt tggaggtcgc tgagtagtgc gcgagcaaaa
     7261 tttaagctac aacaaggcaa ggcttgaccg acaattgcat gaagaatctg cttagggtta
     7321 ggcgttttgc gctgcttcgc gatgtacggg ccagatatac gcgttgacat tgattattga
     7381 ctagttatta atagtaatca attacggggt cattagttca tagcccatat atggagttcc
     7441 gcgttacata acttacggta aatggcccgc ctggctgacc gcccaacgac ccccgcccat
     7501 tgacgtcaat aatgacgtat gttcccatag taacgccaat agggactttc cattgacgtc
     7561 aatgggtgga gtatttacgg taaactgccc acttggcagt acatcaagtg tatc
//
